>Addgene plasmid #108040 | BMR1_03g02385-bio-His | addgene full sequence | sequence record 213057 | Addgene NGS Result
CATGTTGACATTGATTATTGACTAGTTATTAATAGTAATCAATTACGGGGTCATTAGTTCATAGCCCATA
TATGGAGTTCCGCGTTACATAACTTACGGTAAATGGCCCGCCTGGCTGACCGCCCAACGACCCCCGCCCA
TTGACGTCAATAATGACGTATGTTCCCATAGTAACGCCAATAGGGACTTTCCATTGACGTCAATGGGTGG
AGTATTTACGGTAAACTGCCCACTTGGCAGTACATCAAGTGTATCATATGCCAAGTCCGCCCCCTATTGA
CGTCAATGACGGTAAATGGCCCGCCTGGCATTATGCCCAGTACATGACCTTACGGGACTTTCCTACTTGG
CAGTACATCTACGTATTAGTCATCGCTATTACCATGGTGATGCGGTTTTGGCAGTACACCAATGGGCGTG
GATAGCGGTTTGACTCACGGGGATTTCCAAGTCTCCACCCCATTGACGTCAATGGGAGTTTGTTTTGGCA
CCAAAATCAACGGGACTTTCCAAAATGTCGTAATAACCCCGCCCCGTTGACGCAAATGGGCGGTAGGCGT
GTACGGTGGGAGGTCTATATAAGCAGAGCTCGTTTAGTGAACCGTCAGATCCTCACTCTCTTCCGCATCG
CTGTCTGCGAGGGCCAGCTGTTGGGCTCGCGGTTGAGGACAAACTCTTCGCGGTCTTTCCAGTACTCTTG
GATCGGAAACCCGTCGGCCTCCGAACGGTACTCCGCCACCGAGGGACCTGAGCGAGTCCGCATCGACCGG
ATCGGAAAACCTCTCGAGAAAGGCGTCTAACCAGTCACAGTCGCAAGGTAGGCTGAGCACCGTGGCGGGC
GGCAGCGGGTGGCGGTCGGGGTTGTTTCTGGCGGAGGTGCTGCTGATGATGTAATTAAAGTAGGCGGTCT
TGAGACGGCGGATGGTCGAGGTGAGGTGTGGCAGGCTTGAGATCCAGCTGTTGGGGTGAGTACTCCCTCT
CAAAAGCGGGCATTACTTCTGCGCTAAGATTGTCAGTTTCCAAAAACGAGGAGGATTTGATATTCACCTG
GCCCGATCTGGCCATACACTTGAGTGACAATGACATCCACTTTGCCTTTCTCTCCACAGGTGTCCACTCC
CAGGTCCAAGTTTGCCACCATGGAGTTTCAGACCCAGGTACTCATGTCCCTGCTGCTCTGCATGTCTGGT
GCGGCCGCCGATCTGCCTATCCACGCCCTGACCAACGAACTCGTGGGCAACTGGAAGGTGTACCTGACAA
ACACCCACAGCGAGAAGTTTCTGAACTGCGGCGGCAGCAGCCCCAACAACAACGCCGCCAACCTGCACCA
CAGCCTGAACGACTACAAGCGGTTCCTGCTGGATAAGTACGGCAAGCTGACCGAGTACGACGTGAACTTC
GCCGTGGAAAGAAGCGTGGACCACTCCCTGGTGTTCCCCCGGAACAAGTGGAAGCTGCTGAACATCCTGG
ACCAGAAGCACAACATCATCGGCCACTGGACCATGGTGTACGATGTGGGCCTGAATATCCGGATGTGCAA
GATCGAGGCCTTCGGCTACCTGCGGTACACCAAGGGCAACAAGGACGAGTGCGTGGACAGCGGCAACGGC
AAGAACCGGGCCAAGGATGAGTTCGACTGCTACAAGACCGACCCCACCAAGATCCACATCGGCTGGGCCA
GACGGGACAACGGCGCCTTCGAGTGCTTCTACGGCGAGAAGATCGGCAATGTGGAAGGCATGGGCGGCTC
CACCGTGCTGTTCAAGAACATGGCCATGGACGAGCGGTTCAAGGTGTCCGGCGACAACGTGGCCATCAAC
AGCGAGGCCAGCCACAAGTACCACCTGTTCGGCAATCAGGTGTACGCCTGCGGCAGACCCTACCCCATGT
TTAAGACCGAGAGCCTGCCCAAGAATTGGAAGTGGTCCGACCTGGAACTGGACAGCAGCGAGACAGGCAA
CCAGGGCGCCTGTGGCAGCTGTTACGCCCTGGCCAGCATCTGGGCCATCGAGAAGAGATTCGAGATCGGC
TACAAAAAGATGATGAACAAGGCCTACCGGATCGAGTTTGATGTGAACAGCCTCGTGCGGAAGTCCCCCT
ACAACCAGGAATGCAAGGGCGGATACCCATTCCTCGTGGGAAAGGACATCAAGGACTTCGGCATCAAGGC
CCTGAACCCCGTGTTCAGCGACCGGTTCTACGTGAAGGATTACAACTACGTGGGCGGATGCTACGAGTGC
ACCAACGAGGCTCTGATGATGCACGAGATCTACAACTTCGGCCCCATCGTGGCCGCCATCAATGCCGGCC
CTGACTTCATCTCCCACAAGAAGGGCATCTTCGAGGGCGAAACCGAGATCGAGCGGAAGAGGTTCTGCGA
CAGCCCCGATACCGGCCTGGGAGGCTGGGAGTTCACCAACCACGCCGTGGCTATCATCGGATGGGGCGAG
TCCGAGAACGACGGCAAGTACTGGGTCATCAAGAACGACTGGGGCGGAGATTGGGGCGTGAACGGCTACG
CCAAAGTGCGGAGAGGCATCAACCTGAACGGCATCGAGAGCCAGGCCATCTACTTCGACCCCGACTTCGA
GAGCGGCGGAGGCAACGAGATCCTGACTAAGAACAGCCGCAGCACCGTGCACCGGACCGGCGCGCCGTCG
ACCTCCATCACGGCCTATAAGAGTGAGGGGGAGTCAGCGGAGTTCTCCTTCCCACTCAACCTTGGAGAGG
AAAGCCTGCAGGGAGAGTTGAGATGGAAGGCAGAGAAGGCTCCTTCTTCCCAGTCCTGGATCACCTTCTC
CCTAAAGAACCAAAAGGTGTCTGTGCAGAAGTCTACTAGCAACCCCAAGTTCCAGCTGTCCGAAACGCTC
CCACTCACCCTTCAGATACCCCAGGTCTCCCTTCAGTTTGCTGGTTCTGGCAACCTGACCCTGACTCTGG
ACAGAGGGATACTGTATCAGGAAGTGAACCTGGTGGTGATGAAAGTGACTCAGCCCGACAGCAACACTTT
GACCTGTGAGGTGATGGGACCCACCTCACCCAAGATGAGACTGATCTTGAAGCAGGAGAATCAGGAGGCC
AGGGTCTCCAGGCAGGAGAAAGTGATTCAAGTGCAGGCCCCTGAAGCAGGGGTGTGGCAATGTCTACTGA
GTGAAGGTGAAGAGGTCAAGATGGACTCCAAGATCCAGGTTTTATCCAAAGGGTTGAATTCCGGCAGCCT
GCACCACATCCTGGACGCCCAGAAGATGCTGTGGAACCACAGGGACAGGAACCTGCCTCCTCTGGCCCCT
CTGGGCCCCCACCACCATCACCACCATTGAGTCTAGACACGTGATTAATTAAGGATCCCCCGACCTCGAC
CTCTGGCTAATAAAGGAAATTTATTTTCATTGCAATAGTGTGTTGGAATTTTTTGTGTCTCTCACTCGGA
AGGACATATGGGAGGGCAAATCATTTGGTCGAGATCCCTCGGAGATCTCTAGCTAGAGGATCGATCCCCG
CCCCGGACGAACTAAACCTGACTACGACATCTCTGCCCCTTCTTCGCGGGGCAGTGCATGTAATCCCTTC
AGTTGGTTGGTACAACTTGCCAACTGGGCCCTGTTCCACATGTGACACGGGGGGGGACCAAACACAAAGG
GGTTCTCTGACTGTAGTTGACATCCTTATAAATGGATGTGCACATTTGCCAACACTGAGTGGCTTTCATC
CTGGAGCAGACTTTGCAGTCTGTGGACTGCAACACAACATTGCCTTTATGTGTAACTCTTGGCTGAAGCT
CTTACACCAATGCTGGGGGACATGTACCTCCCAGGGGCCCAGGAAGACTACGGGAGGCTACACCAACGTC
AATCAGAGGGGCCTGTGTAGCTACCGATAAGCGGACCCTCAAGAGGGCATTAGCAATAGTGTTTATAAGG
CCCCCTTGTTAACCCTAAACGGGTAGCATATGCTTCCCGGGTAGTAGTATATACTATCCAGACTAACCCT
AATTCAATAGCATATGTTACCCAACGGGAAGCATATGCTATCGAATTAGGGTTAGTAAAAGGGTCCTAAG
GAACAGCGATATCTCCCACCCCATGAGCTGTCACGGTTTTATTTACATGGGGTCAGGATTCCACGAGGGT
AGTGAACCATTTTAGTCACAAGGGCAGTGGCTGAAGATCAAGGAGCGGGCAGTGAACTCTCCTGAATCTT
CGCCTGCTTCTTCATTCTCCTTCGTTTAGCTAATAGAATAACTGCTGAGTTGTGAACAGTAAGGTGTATG
TGAGGTGCTCGAAAACAAGGTTTCAGGTGACGCCCCCAGAATAAAATTTGGACGGGGGGTTCAGTGGTGG
CATTGTGCTATGACACCAATATAACCCTCACAAACCCCTTGGGCAATAAATACTAGTGTAGGAATGAAAC
ATTCTGAATATCTTTAACAATAGAAATCCATGGGGTGGGGACAAGCCGTAAAGACTGGATGTCCATCTCA
CACGAATTTATGGCTATGGGCAACACATAATCCTAGTGCAATATGATACTGGGGTTATTAAGATGTGTCC
CAGGCAGGGACCAAGACAGGTGAACCATGTTGTTACACTCTATTTGTAACAAGGGGAAAGAGAGTGGACG
CCGACAGCAGCGGACTCCACTGGTTGTCTCTAACACCCCCGAAAATTAAACGGGGCTCCACGCCAATGGG
GCCCATAAACAAAGACAAGTGGCCACTCTTTTTTTTGAAATTGTGGAGTGGGGGCACGCGTCAGCCCCCA
CACGCCGCCCTGCGGTTTTGGACTGTAAAATAAGGGTGTAATAACTTGGCTGATTGTAACCCCGCTAACC
ACTGCGGTCAAACCACTTGCCCACAAAACCACTAATGGCACCCCGGGGAATACCTGCATAAGTAGGTGGG
CGGGCCAAGATAGGGGCGCGATTGCTGCGATCTGGAGGACAAATTACACACACTTGCGCCTGAGCGCCAA
GCACAGGGTTGTTGGTCCTCATATTCACGAGGTCGCTGAGAGCACGGTGGGCTAATGTTGCCATGGGTAG
CATATACTACCCAAATATCTGGATAGCATATGCTATCCTAATCTATATCTGGGTAGCATAGGCTATCCTA
ATCTATATCTGGGTAGCATATGCTATCCTAATCTATATCTGGGTAGTATATGCTATCCTAATTTATATCT
GGGTAGCATAGGCTATCCTAATCTATATCTGGGTAGCATATGCTATCCTAATCTATATCTGGGTAGTATA
TGCTATCCTAATCTGTATCCGGGTAGCATATGCTATCCTAATAGAGATTAGGGTAGTATATGCTATCCTA
ATTTATATCTGGGTAGCATATACTACCCAAATATCTGGATAGCATATGCTATCCTAATCTATATCTGGGT
AGCATATGCTATCCTAATCTATATCTGGGTAGCATAGGCTATCCTAATCTATATCTGGGTAGCATATGCT
ATCCTAATCTATATCTGGGTAGTATATGCTATCCTAATTTATATCTGGGTAGCATAGGCTATCCTAATCT
ATATCTGGGTAGCATATGCTATCCTAATCTATATCTGGGTAGTATATGCTATCCTAATCTGTATCCGGGT
AGCATATGCTATCCTCATGATAAGCTGTCAAACATGAGAATTTTCTTGAAGACGAAAGGGCCTCGTGATA
CGCCTATTTTTATAGGTTAATGTCATGATAATAATGGTTTCTTAGACGTCAGGTGGCACTTTTCGGGGAA
ATGTGCGCGGAACCCCTATTTGTTTATTTTTCTAAATACATTCAAATATGTATCCGCTCATGAGACAATA
ACCCTGATAAATGCTTCAATAATATTGAAAAAGGAAGAGTATGAGTATTCAACATTTCCGTGTCGCCCTT
ATTCCCTTTTTTGCGGCATTTTGCCTTCCTGTTTTTGCTCACCCAGAAACGCTGGTGAAAGTAAAAGATG
CTGAAGATCAGTTGGGTGCACGAGTGGGTTACATCGAACTGGATCTCAACAGCGGTAAGATCCTTGAGAG
TTTTCGCCCCGAAGAACGTTTTCCAATGATGAGCACTTTTAAAGTTCTGCTATGTGGCGCGGTATTATCC
CGTGTTGACGCCGGGCAAGAGCAACTCGGTCGCCGCATACACTATTCTCAGAATGACTTGGTTGAGTACT
CACCAGTCACAGAAAAGCATCTTACGGATGGCATGACAGTAAGAGAATTATGCAGTGCTGCCATAACCAT
GAGTGATAACACTGCGGCCAACTTACTTCTGACAACGATCGGAGGACCGAAGGAGCTAACCGCTTTTTTG
CACAACATGGGGGATCATGTAACTCGCCTTGATCGTTGGGAACCGGAGCTGAATGAAGCCATACCAAACG
ACGAGCGTGACACCACGATGCCTGCAGCAATGGCAACAACGTTGCGCAAACTATTAACTGGCGAACTACT
TACTCTAGCTTCCCGGCAACAATTAATAGACTGGATGGAGGCGGATAAAGTTGCAGGACCACTTCTGCGC
TCGGCCCTTCCGGCTGGCTGGTTTATTGCTGATAAATCTGGAGCCGGTGAGCGTGGGTCTCGCGGTATCA
TTGCAGCACTGGGGCCAGATGGTAAGCCCTCCCGTATCGTAGTTATCTACACGACGGGGAGTCAGGCAAC
TATGGATGAACGAAATAGACAGATCGCTGAGATAGGTGCCTCACTGATTAAGCATTGGTAACTGTCAGAC
CAAGTTTACTCATATATACTTTAGATTGATTTAAAACTTCATTTTTAATTTAAAAGGATCTAGGTGAAGA
TCCTTTTTGATAATCTCATGACCAAAATCCCTTAACGTGAGTTTTCGTTCCACTGAGCGTCAGACCCCGT
AGAAAAGATCAAAGGATCTTCTTGAGATCCTTTTTTTCTGCGCGTAATCTGCTGCTTGCAAACAAAAAAA
CCACCGCTACCAGCGGTGGTTTGTTTGCCGGATCAAGAGCTACCAACTCTTTTTCCGAAGGTAACTGGCT
TCAGCAGAGCGCAGATACCAAATACTGTTCTTCTAGTGTAGCCGTAGTTAGGCCACCACTTCAAGAACTC
TGTAGCACCGCCTACATACCTCGCTCTGCTAATCCTGTTACCAGTGGCTGCTGCCAGTGGCGATAAGTCG
TGTCTTACCGGGTTGGACTCAAGACGATAGTTACCGGATAAGGCGCAGCGGTCGGGCTGAACGGGGGGTT
CGTGCACACAGCCCAGCTTGGAGCGAACGACCTACACCGAACTGAGATACCTACAGCGTGAGCTATGAGA
AAGCGCCACGCTTCCCGAAGGGAGAAAGGCGGACAGGTATCCGGTAAGCGGCAGGGTCGGAACAGGAGAG
CGCACGAGGGAGCTTCCAGGGGGAAACGCCTGGTATCTTTATAGTCCTGTCGGGTTTCGCCACCTCTGAC
TTGAGCGTCGATTTTTGTGATGCTCGTCAGGGGGGCGGAGCCTATGGAAAAACGCCAGCAACGCGGCCTT
TTTACGGTTCCTGGCCTTTTGCTGGCCTTTTGCTCACATGTTCTTTCCTGCGTTATCCCCTGATTCTGTG
GATAACCGTATTACCGCCTTTGAGTGAGCTGATACCGCTCGCCGCAGCCGAACGACCGAGCGCAGCGAGT
CAGTGAGCGAGGAAGCGGAAGAGCGCCCAATACGCAAACCGCCTCTCCCCGCGCGTTGGCCGATTCATTA
ATGCAGCTGGCACGACAGGTTTCCCGACTGGAAAGCGGGCAGTGAGCGCAACGCAATTAATGTGAGTTAG
CTCACTCATTAGGCACCCCAGGCTTTACACTTTATGCTTCCGGCTCGTATGTTGTGTGGAATTGTGAGCG
GATAACAATTTCACACAGGAAACAGCTATGACCATGATTACGCCAAGCTCTAGCTAGAGGTCGACCAATT
CTCATGTTTGACAGCTTATCATCGCAGATCCGGGCAACGTTGTTGCCATTGCTGCAGGCGCAGAACTGGT
AGGTATGGAAGATCTATACATTGAATCAATATTGGCAATTAGCCATATTAGTCATTGGTTATATAGCATA
AATCAATATTGGCTATTGGCCATTGCATACGTTGTATCTATATCATAATATGTACATTTATATTGGCTCA
TGTCCAATATGACCGC
Features (pLannotate 1.2.2; 19 found; start..end, strand, type, name):
      7..386     +  enhancer       CMV enhancer: human cytomegalovirus immediate early enhancer
    388..587     +  promoter       CMV promoter: human cytomegalovirus (CMV) immediate early promoter
    655..693     +  misc_feature   Ad SA (fragment): adenovirus major late transcript splice acceptor (Friedrich and Soriano, 1991)
    726..935     -  CDS            PTP (fragment): TERM_ADE02 - Experimental evidence at protein level: Swiss-Prot protein existence level 1. Protein covalently bound to the viral DNA that acts as a primer for viral genomic replication by DNA strand displacement. Assembles on the viral origin of replication in an initiation complex with viral polymerase, DBP, host NFIA and host POU2F1/OCT1. During initiation, the polymerase covalently couples the first dCTP with Ser- 580 of pTP. The terminal protein stimulates the template activity over 20 fold compared to protein-free templates. Neo-synthesized viral genomes are linked to two preterminal prot
    966..1055    +  intron         chimeric intron (fragment): chimera between introns from adenovirus and immunoglobulin heavy chain genes
   1074..1120    +  CDS            IgH signal sequence (fragment): signal sequence from the mouse immunoglobulin heavy chain variable region
   2460..2519    +  CDS            cprF (fragment): CYSP6_DICDI - Also known as CP6. Experimental evidence at transcript level: Swiss-Prot protein existence level 2. From Dictyostelium discoideum (Slime mold).
   2649..3209    +  CDS            Cd4 (fragment): CD4_RAT - Experimental evidence at protein level: Swiss-Prot protein existence level 1. Integral membrane glycoprotein that plays an essential role in the immune response and serves multiple functions in responses against both external and internal offenses. In T-cells, functions primarily as a coreceptor for MHC class II molecule:peptide complex. The antigens presented by class II peptides are derived from extracellular proteins while class I peptides are derived from cytosolic proteins. Interacts simultaneously with the T-cell receptor (TCR) and the MHC class II presented by antigen presenti
   3369..3424    +  polyA_signal   β-globin poly(A) signal: rabbit β-globin polyadenylation signal (Gil and Proudfoot, 1987)
   3938..5619    -  rep_origin     oriP (fragment): Epstein-Barr virus oriP replication origin (Yates et al., 2000)
   5746..5850    +  promoter       AmpR promoter: bla
   5851..6711    +  CDS            AmpR: β-lactamase; bla; confers resistance to ampicillin, carbenicillin, and related antibiotics
   6882..7470    +  rep_origin     ori: high-copy-number ColE1/pMB1/pBR322/pUC origin of replication
   7653..7745    +  CDS            lacI (fragment): lac repressor; lacI; The lac repressor binds to the lac operator to inhibit transcription in E. coli. This inhibition can be relieved by adding lactose or isopropyl-β-D-thiogalactopyranoside (IPTG).
   7758..7779    +  protein_bind   CAP binding site: CAP binding activates transcription in the presence of cAMP. E. coli catabolite activator protein
   7794..7824    +  promoter       lac promoter: promoter for the E. coli lac operon
   7832..7848    +  protein_bind   lac operator: The lac repressor binds to the lac operator to inhibit transcription in E. coli. This inhibition can be relieved by adding lactose or isopropyl-β-D-thiogalactopyranoside (IPTG). lac repressor encoded by lacI
   7918..7934    +  promoter       tet promoter (fragment): E. coli promoter for tetracycline efflux protein gene
   7944..7969    -  CDS            bla(M) (fragment): β-lactamase lacking the signal sequence; bla(M); allows cytosolic expression of β-lactamase
