[The description below was written by a language model from this plasmid's Addgene catalogue record and pLannotate feature annotations shown in this document.]
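Description:
BMR1_03g02385-bio-His is a mammalian expression plasmid built on the pTT3 backbone for transient production of a secreted, soluble form of a Babesia microti cell surface or secreted protein. It is propagated in E. coli at high copy from a ColE1/pUC-type origin under ampicillin selection (AmpR, β-lactamase). It also carries an Epstein-Barr virus oriP fragment, which supports episomal maintenance in mammalian cells that supply EBNA1. Short lac, tet and bla fragments annotated near the end of the sequence appear to be backbone remnants with no role in the expression cassette.

Transcription is driven by the CMV immediate early enhancer and promoter, followed by adenovirus-derived leader and chimeric intron sequences that are typical of pTT vectors; the antisense "PTP" hit falls within this adenoviral segment. The rabbit β-globin polyadenylation signal terminates the transcript. A fragment of a mouse immunoglobulin heavy chain signal sequence is annotated at the start of the open reading frame and presumably directs secretion. The gene-synthesised 1467 bp insert encoding the full-length BMR1_03g02385 ectodomain sits between retained NotI and AscI sites. All potential N-linked glycosylation sequons have been removed by substituting alanine for the serine or threonine, so the parasite protein is not inappropriately glycosylated in mammalian cells. The short "cprF" match within the insert is probably a spurious similarity hit.

Downstream, the backbone supplies rat Cd4 domains 3+4, a biotinylation peptide and a 6xHis tag; only the Cd4 portion is annotated in the feature table. Cotransfection with BirA yields enzymatically monobiotinylated protein, suited to streptavidin capture and His-based purification. The plasmid belongs to a recombinant B. microti protein library made for diagnostics discovery and reverse vaccinology.
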