Addgene plasmid #108040: BMR1_03g02385-bio-His
Purpose: Expresses enzymatically monobiotinylated full-length BMR1_03g02385 ectodomain with no N-linked glycans upon cotransfection with BirA in mammalian cells. Contains a C-terminal rat Cd4 d3+4 tag.
Depositing lab: Gavin Wright. Publication: A library of recombinant Babesia microti cell surface and secreted proteins for diagnostics discovery and reverse vaccinology. Elton CM, Rodriguez M, Ben Mamoun C, Lobo CA, Wright GJ. Int J Parasitol. 2019 Feb;49(2):115-125. doi: 10.1016/j.ijpara.2018.10.003. Epub 2018 Oct 24. PubMed 30367868.
Backbone
  Vector backbone: pTT3
  Backbone manufacturer: Yves Durocher
  Backbone size w/o insert (bp): 6670
  Modifications to backbone: Addition of CD4, biotinylation sequence, 6xhis tags
  Vector type: Mammalian Expression
Growth in bacteria
  Bacterial resistance: Ampicillin, 100 μg/mL
  Growth temperature: 37°C
  Growth strain: DH5alpha
  Copy number: High Copy
Gene/Insert
  Gene/Insert name: BMR1_03g02385
  Species: B. microti
  Insert size (bp): 1467
  Mutation: all potential N-linked glycosylation sites (N-X-S/T, where X is not proline) were systematically removed by substituting alanine for serine/threonine at these sites.
  Promoter: CMV
  Tag / fusion protein: ratCD4d3+4,biotinylation sequence, 6xHis (C terminal on backbone)
  Cloning method: Restriction Enzyme; 5′ cloning site NotI (not destroyed); 3′ cloning site AscI (not destroyed)
  Sequencing primers: 5′ CMV-F; 3′ EBVori-F (5'-CCACTCAGTGTTGGCAAATG-3')
Resource information
  A portion of this plasmid was derived from a plasmid made by: Made by gene synthesis. pTT3 was obtained from Yves Durocher, National Research Council of Canada
Terms and licenses: Academic/Nonprofit Terms; Industry Terms: Not Available to Industry
How to cite: BMR1_03g02385-bio-His was a gift from Gavin Wright (Addgene plasmid # 108040 ; http://n2t.net/addgene:108040 ; RRID:Addgene_108040)
